>Addgene plasmid #47732 | MSP6-bio | depositor full sequence | sequence record 68561 | MSP6-bio sequence 7698 bps
AGATCTATACATTGAATCAATATTGGCAATTAGCCATATTAGTCATTGGTTATATAGCATAAATCAATAT
TGGCTATTGGCCATTGCATACGTTGTATCTATATCATAATATGTACATTTATATTGGCTCATGTCCAATA
TGACCGCCATGTTGACATTGATTATTGACTAGTTATTAATAGTAATCAATTACGGGGTCATTAGTTCATA
GCCCATATATGGAGTTCCGCGTTACATAACTTACGGTAAATGGCCCGCCTGGCTGACCGCCCAACGACCC
CCGCCCATTGACGTCAATAATGACGTATGTTCCCATAGTAACGCCAATAGGGACTTTCCATTGACGTCAA
TGGGTGGAGTATTTACGGTAAACTGCCCACTTGGCAGTACATCAAGTGTATCATATGCCAAGTCCGCCCC
CTATTGACGTCAATGACGGTAAATGGCCCGCCTGGCATTATGCCCAGTACATGACCTTACGGGACTTTCC
TACTTGGCAGTACATCTACGTATTAGTCATCGCTATTACCATGGTGATGCGGTTTTGGCAGTACACCAAT
GGGCGTGGATAGCGGTTTGACTCACGGGGATTTCCAAGTCTCCACCCCATTGACGTCAATGGGAGTTTGT
TTTGGCACCAAAATCAACGGGACTTTCCAAAATGTCGTAATAACCCCGCCCCGTTGACGCAAATGGGCGG
TAGGCGTGTACGGTGGGAGGTCTATATAAGCAGAGCTCGTTTAGTGAACCGTCAGATCCTCACTCTCTTC
CGCATCGCTGTCTGCGAGGGCCAGCTGTTGGGCTCGCGGTTGAGGACAAACTCTTCGCGGTCTTTCCAGT
ACTCTTGGATCGGAAACCCGTCGGCCTCCGAACGGTACTCCGCCACCGAGGGACCTGAGCGAGTCCGCAT
CGACCGGATCGGAAAACCTCTCGAGAAAGGCGTCTAACCAGTCACAGTCGCAAGGTAGGCTGAGCACCGT
GGCGGGCGGCAGCGGGTGGCGGTCGGGGTTGTTTCTGGCGGAGGTGCTGCTGATGATGTAATTAAAGTAG
GCGGTCTTGAGACGGCGGATGGTCGAGGTGAGGTGTGGCAGGCTTGAGATCCAGCTGTTGGGGTGAGTAC
TCCCTCTCAAAAGCGGGCATTACTTCTGCGCTAAGATTGTCAGTTTCCAAAAACGAGGAGGATTTGATAT
TCACCTGGCCCGATCTGGCCATACACTTGAGTGACAATGACATCCACTTTGCCTTTCTCTCCACAGGTGT
CCACTCCCAGGTCCAAGTTTGCCACCATGGAGTTTCAGACCCAGGTACTCATGTCCCTGCTGCTCTGCAT
GTCTGGTGCGGCCGCCTACATCAACGAGAACAACTTCATCCGGAACGAGCTGATCAATGAGAAGAACCAC
AACCTGAGAAACGGCGCCATGTACAACAACGACAAGATCCTGAGCAAGAACGAGGTGGACACCAACATCG
AGAGCAACGAGAACTCCATCCACGAGAGCGGCCACAAGATCGACGGCGAGGAAGTGCTGAAGGCCAACGT
GGACGACATCACCTACAAGAAAAAGAACGTGGATGACAGCGAGATCCCCTTCAGCGGCTACGACATCCAG
GCCACCTACCAGTTCCCTAGCACCAGCGGCGGCAACAACGTGATCCCCCTGCCCATCAAGCAGAGCGGCG
AGAACCAGTACACCGTGACCAGCATCAGCGGCATCCAGAAGGGCGCCAACGGACTGACCGGCGCCACCGA
GAATATCGCCCAGGTGGTGCAGGCCAACAGCGAGACAAACAAGAACCCCACCTCCCACAGCAACAGCGCC
ACCACCTCCCTGAACAACAACATCCTGGGCTGGGAGTTTGGAGGGGGCGCTCCTCAGAATGGCGCCGCTG
AGGACAAGAAAACCGAGTATCTGCTGGAACAGATCAAGATCCCTAGCTGGGACCGGAACAACATCCCCGA
CGAGAACGAACAGGTCATCGAGGACCCCCAGGAAGATAACAAGGACGAGGATGAGGACGAGGAAACCGAA
ACCGAGAACCTGGAAACCGAGGACGACAACAACGAGGAAATCGAGGAAAACGAAGAGGACGACATCGACG
AAGAGAGCGTGGAGGAAAAAGAGGAAGAGGAAGAAAAGAAAGAAGAAGAGGAAAAGAAAGAGGAAAAAAA
AGAAGAGAAGAAACCCGACAACGAGATCACCAACGAAGTGAAAGAGGAACAGAAGTACAGCAGCCCCAGC
GACATCAACGCCCAGAACCTGATCAGCAACAAGAACAAGAAGAACGACGAGACAAAGAAAACCGCCGAGA
ACATCGTGAAAACCCTCGTGGGCCTGTTCAACGAGAAGAACGAGATCGACAGCACCATCAACAACCTGGT
GCAGGAAATGATCCACCTGTTCTCCAACAACGGCGCGCCGTCGACCTCCATCACGGCCTATAAGAGTGAG
GGGGAGTCAGCGGAGTTCTCCTTCCCACTCAACCTTGGAGAGGAAAGCCTGCAGGGAGAGTTGAGATGGA
AGGCAGAGAAGGCTCCTTCTTCCCAGTCCTGGATCACCTTCTCCCTAAAGAACCAAAAGGTGTCTGTGCA
GAAGTCTACTAGCAACCCCAAGTTCCAGCTGTCCGAAACGCTCCCACTCACCCTTCAGATACCCCAGGTC
TCCCTTCAGTTTGCTGGTTCTGGCAACCTGACCCTGACTCTGGACAGAGGGATACTGTATCAGGAAGTGA
ACCTGGTGGTGATGAAAGTGACTCAGCCCGACAGCAACACTTTGACCTGTGAGGTGATGGGACCCACCTC
ACCCAAGATGAGACTGATCTTGAAGCAGGAGAATCAGGAGGCCAGGGTCTCCAGGCAGGAGAAAGTGATT
CAAGTGCAGGCCCCTGAAGCAGGGGTGTGGCAATGTCTACTGAGTGAAGGTGAAGAGGTCAAGATGGACT
CCAAGATCCAGGTTTTATCCAAAGGGTTGAATTCCGGATCACTGCATCATATTCTGGATGCACAGAAAAT
GGTGTGGAATCATCGTTAAGTCTAGACACGTGATTAATTAAGGATCCCCCGACCTCGACCTCTGGCTAAT
AAAGGAAATTTATTTTCATTGCAATAGTGTGTTGGAATTTTTTGTGTCTCTCACTCGGAAGGACATATGG
GAGGGCAAATCATTTGGTCGAGATCCCTCGGAGATCTCTAGCTAGAGGATCGATCCCCGCCCCGGACGAA
CTAAACCTGACTACGACATCTCTGCCCCTTCTTCGCGGGGCAGTGCATGTAATCCCTTCAGTTGGTTGGT
ACAACTTGCCAACTGGGCCCTGTTCCACATGTGACACGGGGGGGGACCAAACACAAAGGGGTTCTCTGAC
TGTAGTTGACATCCTTATAAATGGATGTGCACATTTGCCAACACTGAGTGGCTTTCATCCTGGAGCAGAC
TTTGCAGTCTGTGGACTGCAACACAACATTGCCTTTATGTGTAACTCTTGGCTGAAGCTCTTACACCAAT
GCTGGGGGACATGTACCTCCCAGGGGCCCAGGAAGACTACGGGAGGCTACACCAACGTCAATCAGAGGGG
CCTGTGTAGCTACCGATAAGCGGACCCTCAAGAGGGCATTAGCAATAGTGTTTATAAGGCCCCCTTGTTA
ACCCTAAACGGGTAGCATATGCTTCCCGGGTAGTAGTATATACTATCCAGACTAACCCTAATTCAATAGC
ATATGTTACCCAACGGGAAGCATATGCTATCGAATTAGGGTTAGTAAAAGGGTCCTAAGGAACAGCGATA
TCTCCCACCCCATGAGCTGTCACGGTTTTATTTACATGGGGTCAGGATTCCACGAGGGTAGTGAACCATT
TTAGTCACAAGGGCAGTGGCTGAAGATCAAGGAGCGGGCAGTGAACTCTCCTGAATCTTCGCCTGCTTCT
TCATTCTCCTTCGTTTAGCTAATAGAATAACTGCTGAGTTGTGAACAGTAAGGTGTATGTGAGGTGCTCG
AAAACAAGGTTTCAGGTGACGCCCCCAGAATAAAATTTGGACGGGGGGTTCAGTGGTGGCATTGTGCTAT
GACACCAATATAACCCTCACAAACCCCTTGGGCAATAAATACTAGTGTAGGAATGAAACATTCTGAATAT
CTTTAACAATAGAAATCCATGGGGTGGGGACAAGCCGTAAAGACTGGATGTCCATCTCACACGAATTTAT
GGCTATGGGCAACACATAATCCTAGTGCAATATGATACTGGGGTTATTAAGATGTGTCCCAGGCAGGGAC
CAAGACAGGTGAACCATGTTGTTACACTCTATTTGTAACAAGGGGAAAGAGAGTGGACGCCGACAGCAGC
GGACTCCACTGGTTGTCTCTAACACCCCCGAAAATTAAACGGGGCTCCACGCCAATGGGGCCCATAAACA
AAGACAAGTGGCCACTCTTTTTTTTGAAATTGTGGAGTGGGGGCACGCGTCAGCCCCCACACGCCGCCCT
GCGGTTTTGGACTGTAAAATAAGGGTGTAATAACTTGGCTGATTGTAACCCCGCTAACCACTGCGGTCAA
ACCACTTGCCCACAAAACCACTAATGGCACCCCGGGGAATACCTGCATAAGTAGGTGGGCGGGCCAAGAT
AGGGGCGCGATTGCTGCGATCTGGAGGACAAATTACACACACTTGCGCCTGAGCGCCAAGCACAGGGTTG
TTGGTCCTCATATTCACGAGGTCGCTGAGAGCACGGTGGGCTAATGTTGCCATGGGTAGCATATACTACC
CAAATATCTGGATAGCATATGCTATCCTAATCTATATCTGGGTAGCATAGGCTATCCTAATCTATATCTG
GGTAGCATATGCTATCCTAATCTATATCTGGGTAGTATATGCTATCCTAATTTATATCTGGGTAGCATAG
GCTATCCTAATCTATATCTGGGTAGCATATGCTATCCTAATCTATATCTGGGTAGTATATGCTATCCTAA
TCTGTATCCGGGTAGCATATGCTATCCTAATAGAGATTAGGGTAGTATATGCTATCCTAATTTATATCTG
GGTAGCATATACTACCCAAATATCTGGATAGCATATGCTATCCTAATCTATATCTGGGTAGCATATGCTA
TCCTAATCTATATCTGGGTAGCATAGGCTATCCTAATCTATATCTGGGTAGCATATGCTATCCTAATCTA
TATCTGGGTAGTATATGCTATCCTAATTTATATCTGGGTAGCATAGGCTATCCTAATCTATATCTGGGTA
GCATATGCTATCCTAATCTATATCTGGGTAGTATATGCTATCCTAATCTGTATCCGGGTAGCATATGCTA
TCCTCATGATAAGCTGTCAAACATGAGAATTTTCTTGAAGACGAAAGGGCCTCGTGATACGCCTATTTTT
ATAGGTTAATGTCATGATAATAATGGTTTCTTAGACGTCAGGTGGCACTTTTCGGGGAAATGTGCGCGGA
ACCCCTATTTGTTTATTTTTCTAAATACATTCAAATATGTATCCGCTCATGAGACAATAACCCTGATAAA
TGCTTCAATAATATTGAAAAAGGAAGAGTATGAGTATTCAACATTTCCGTGTCGCCCTTATTCCCTTTTT
TGCGGCATTTTGCCTTCCTGTTTTTGCTCACCCAGAAACGCTGGTGAAAGTAAAAGATGCTGAAGATCAG
TTGGGTGCACGAGTGGGTTACATCGAACTGGATCTCAACAGCGGTAAGATCCTTGAGAGTTTTCGCCCCG
AAGAACGTTTTCCAATGATGAGCACTTTTAAAGTTCTGCTATGTGGCGCGGTATTATCCCGTGTTGACGC
CGGGCAAGAGCAACTCGGTCGCCGCATACACTATTCTCAGAATGACTTGGTTGAGTACTCACCAGTCACA
GAAAAGCATCTTACGGATGGCATGACAGTAAGAGAATTATGCAGTGCTGCCATAACCATGAGTGATAACA
CTGCGGCCAACTTACTTCTGACAACGATCGGAGGACCGAAGGAGCTAACCGCTTTTTTGCACAACATGGG
GGATCATGTAACTCGCCTTGATCGTTGGGAACCGGAGCTGAATGAAGCCATACCAAACGACGAGCGTGAC
ACCACGATGCCTGCAGCAATGGCAACAACGTTGCGCAAACTATTAACTGGCGAACTACTTACTCTAGCTT
CCCGGCAACAATTAATAGACTGGATGGAGGCGGATAAAGTTGCAGGACCACTTCTGCGCTCGGCCCTTCC
GGCTGGCTGGTTTATTGCTGATAAATCTGGAGCCGGTGAGCGTGGGTCTCGCGGTATCATTGCAGCACTG
GGGCCAGATGGTAAGCCCTCCCGTATCGTAGTTATCTACACGACGGGGAGTCAGGCAACTATGGATGAAC
GAAATAGACAGATCGCTGAGATAGGTGCCTCACTGATTAAGCATTGGTAACTGTCAGACCAAGTTTACTC
ATATATACTTTAGATTGATTTAAAACTTCATTTTTAATTTAAAAGGATCTAGGTGAAGATCCTTTTTGAT
AATCTCATGACCAAAATCCCTTAACGTGAGTTTTCGTTCCACTGAGCGTCAGACCCCGTAGAAAAGATCA
AAGGATCTTCTTGAGATCCTTTTTTTCTGCGCGTAATCTGCTGCTTGCAAACAAAAAAACCACCGCTACC
AGCGGTGGTTTGTTTGCCGGATCAAGAGCTACCAACTCTTTTTCCGAAGGTAACTGGCTTCAGCAGAGCG
CAGATACCAAATACTGTTCTTCTAGTGTAGCCGTAGTTAGGCCACCACTTCAAGAACTCTGTAGCACCGC
CTACATACCTCGCTCTGCTAATCCTGTTACCAGTGGCTGCTGCCAGTGGCGATAAGTCGTGTCTTACCGG
GTTGGACTCAAGACGATAGTTACCGGATAAGGCGCAGCGGTCGGGCTGAACGGGGGGTTCGTGCACACAG
CCCAGCTTGGAGCGAACGACCTACACCGAACTGAGATACCTACAGCGTGAGCTATGAGAAAGCGCCACGC
TTCCCGAAGGGAGAAAGGCGGACAGGTATCCGGTAAGCGGCAGGGTCGGAACAGGAGAGCGCACGAGGGA
GCTTCCAGGGGGAAACGCCTGGTATCTTTATAGTCCTGTCGGGTTTCGCCACCTCTGACTTGAGCGTCGA
TTTTTGTGATGCTCGTCAGGGGGGCGGAGCCTATGGAAAAACGCCAGCAACGCGGCCTTTTTACGGTTCC
TGGCCTTTTGCTGGCCTTTTGCTCACATGTTCTTTCCTGCGTTATCCCCTGATTCTGTGGATAACCGTAT
TACCGCCTTTGAGTGAGCTGATACCGCTCGCCGCAGCCGAACGACCGAGCGCAGCGAGTCAGTGAGCGAG
GAAGCGGAAGAGCGCCCAATACGCAAACCGCCTCTCCCCGCGCGTTGGCCGATTCATTAATGCAGCTGGC
ACGACAGGTTTCCCGACTGGAAAGCGGGCAGTGAGCGCAACGCAATTAATGTGAGTTAGCTCACTCATTA
GGCACCCCAGGCTTTACACTTTATGCTTCCGGCTCGTATGTTGTGTGGAATTGTGAGCGGATAACAATTT
CACACAGGAAACAGCTATGACCATGATTACGCCAAGCTCTAGCTAGAGGTCGACCAATTCTCATGTTTGA
CAGCTTATCATCGCAGATCCGGGCAACGTTGTTGCCATTGCTGCAGGCGCAGAACTGGTAGGTATGGA
Features (pLannotate 1.2.2; 18 found; start..end, strand, type, name):
    154..533     +  enhancer       CMV enhancer: human cytomegalovirus immediate early enhancer
    535..734     +  promoter       CMV promoter: human cytomegalovirus (CMV) immediate early promoter
    802..840     +  misc_feature   Ad SA (fragment): adenovirus major late transcript splice acceptor (Friedrich and Soriano, 1991)
    873..1082    -  CDS            PTP (fragment): TERM_ADE02 - Experimental evidence at protein level: Swiss-Prot protein existence level 1. Protein covalently bound to the viral DNA that acts as a primer for viral genomic replication by DNA strand displacement. Assembles on the viral origin of replication in an initiation complex with viral polymerase, DBP, host NFIA and host POU2F1/OCT1. During initiation, the polymerase covalently couples the first dCTP with Ser- 580 of pTP. The terminal protein stimulates the template activity over 20 fold compared to protein-free templates. Neo-synthesized viral genomes are linked to two preterminal prot
   1113..1202    +  intron         chimeric intron (fragment): chimera between introns from adenovirus and immunoglobulin heavy chain genes
   1221..1267    +  CDS            IgH signal sequence (fragment): signal sequence from the mouse immunoglobulin heavy chain variable region
   2412..2972    +  CDS            Cd4 (fragment): CD4_RAT - Experimental evidence at protein level: Swiss-Prot protein existence level 1. Integral membrane glycoprotein that plays an essential role in the immune response and serves multiple functions in responses against both external and internal offenses. In T-cells, functions primarily as a coreceptor for MHC class II molecule:peptide complex. The antigens presented by class II peptides are derived from extracellular proteins while class I peptides are derived from cytosolic proteins. Interacts simultaneously with the T-cell receptor (TCR) and the MHC class II presented by antigen presenti
   3078..3133    +  polyA_signal   β-globin poly(A) signal: rabbit β-globin polyadenylation signal (Gil and Proudfoot, 1987)
   3647..5328    -  rep_origin     oriP (fragment): Epstein-Barr virus oriP replication origin (Yates et al., 2000)
   5455..5559    +  promoter       AmpR promoter: bla
   5560..6420    +  CDS            AmpR: β-lactamase; bla; confers resistance to ampicillin, carbenicillin, and related antibiotics
   6591..7179    +  rep_origin     ori: high-copy-number ColE1/pMB1/pBR322/pUC origin of replication
   7362..7454    +  CDS            lacI (fragment): lac repressor; lacI; The lac repressor binds to the lac operator to inhibit transcription in E. coli. This inhibition can be relieved by adding lactose or isopropyl-β-D-thiogalactopyranoside (IPTG).
   7467..7488    +  protein_bind   CAP binding site: CAP binding activates transcription in the presence of cAMP. E. coli catabolite activator protein
   7503..7533    +  promoter       lac promoter: promoter for the E. coli lac operon
   7541..7557    +  protein_bind   lac operator: The lac repressor binds to the lac operator to inhibit transcription in E. coli. This inhibition can be relieved by adding lactose or isopropyl-β-D-thiogalactopyranoside (IPTG). lac repressor encoded by lacI
   7627..7643    +  promoter       tet promoter (fragment): E. coli promoter for tetracycline efflux protein gene
   7653..7678    -  CDS            bla(M) (fragment): β-lactamase lacking the signal sequence; bla(M); allows cytosolic expression of β-lactamase
