[The description below was written by a language model from this plasmid's Addgene catalogue record and pLannotate feature annotations shown in this document.]
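Description:
MSP6-bio is a mammalian expression plasmid built on the pTT3 backbone for transient production of a soluble, secreted form of the Plasmodium falciparum merozoite surface protein MSP6 (also called MSP3.2). In bacteria it is maintained as a high-copy plasmid through a ColE1/pUC-type origin and selected with ampicillin via the β-lactamase gene. The backbone also carries an Epstein-Barr virus oriP fragment, which supports episomal maintenance in cells that express EBNA1. Remnants of lac regulatory elements near the origin are leftover cloning-vector sequence with no evident role in expression.

The expression cassette is driven by the human CMV immediate-early enhancer and promoter, followed by adenovirus-derived leader and splice sequences and a chimeric intron fragment that promote efficient mRNA processing, and it ends with the rabbit β-globin polyadenylation signal. The open reading frame begins with an exogenous mouse signal peptide, annotated as an immunoglobulin heavy chain variable region signal sequence, which directs the protein into the secretory pathway. This is followed by a synthetic, codon-optimised full-length MSP6 sequence cloned between retained NotI and AscI sites. Serine 40, threonine 154 and threonine 174 are changed to alanine, so the product carries no N-linked glycans. The backbone supplies C-terminal rat Cd4 domains 3 and 4 as a tag, followed by an enzymatic biotinylation sequence, which the feature table does not annotate separately. Cotransfection with a BirA biotin ligase plasmid yields monobiotinylated protein. The construct belongs to a library of functional recombinant merozoite cell-surface and secreted proteins.
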