Addgene plasmid #47732: MSP6-bio
Purpose: Expresses enzymatically monobiotinylated full-length MSP6 with no N-linked glycans upon cotransfection with BirA in mammalian cells. Contains a C-terminal rat Cd4 d3+4 tag.
Depositing lab: Gavin Wright. Depositing organization: Wellcome Sanger Institute. Publication: A library of functional recombinant cell surface and secreted Plasmodium falciparum merozoite proteins. Crosnier C, Wanaguru M, McDade B, Osier FH, Marsh K, Rayner JC, Wright GJ. Mol Cell Proteomics. 2013 Sep 16. 10.1074/mcp.O113.028357 PubMed 24043421.
Backbone
  Vector backbone: pTT3
  Backbone manufacturer: Yves Durocher, NRC
  Backbone size w/o insert (bp): 6633
  Total vector size (bp): 7698
  Vector type: Mammalian Expression
Growth in bacteria
  Bacterial resistance: Ampicillin, 100 μg/mL
  Growth temperature: 37°C
  Growth strain: DH5alpha
  Copy number: High Copy
Gene/Insert
  Gene/Insert name: Codon-optimised MSP6 (alt name: MSP3.2)
  Species: Synthetic; Plasmodium falciparum
  Insert size (bp): 1065
  Mutation: Exogenous signal peptide of mouse origin, changed Serine40, Threonine154 and Threonine174 to Alanine residues
  Promoter: CMV
  Tag / fusion protein: rat Cd4 d3+4 (C terminal on backbone); enzymatic biotinylation sequence (C terminal on backbone)
  Cloning method: Restriction Enzyme; 5′ cloning site NotI (not destroyed); 3′ cloning site AscI (not destroyed)
  Sequencing primers: 5′ CMV-fwd
Resource information
  A portion of this plasmid was derived from a plasmid made by: pTT3 was obtained under an MTA from Yves Durocher, National Research Council of Canada- Biotechnology Research Institute
Terms and licenses: Academic/Nonprofit Terms; Industry Terms: Not Available to Industry
How to cite: MSP6-bio was a gift from Gavin Wright (Addgene plasmid # 47732 ; http://n2t.net/addgene:47732 ; RRID:Addgene_47732)
