>Addgene plasmid #47732 | MSP6-bio | addgene partial sequence | sequence record 71119 | CMV-F 5'-CGCAAATGGGCGGTAGGCGTG-3'
TGAACCGTCAGATCCTCACTCTCTTCCGCATCGCTGTCTGCGAGGGCCAGCTGTTGGGCTCGCGGTTGAG
GACAAACTCTTCGCGGTCTTTCCAGTACTCTTGGATCGGAAACCCGTCGGCCTCCGAACGGTACTCCGCC
ACCGAGGGACCTGAGCGAGTCCGCATCGACCGGATCGGAAAACCTCTCGAGAAAGGCGTCTAACCAGTCA
CAGTCGCAAGGTAGGCTGAGCACCGTGGCGGGCGGCAGCGGGTGGCGGTCGGGGTTGTTTCTGGCGGAGG
TGCTGCTGATGATGTAATTAAAGTAGGCGGTCTTGAGACGGCGGATGGTCGAGGTGAGGTGTGGCAGGCT
TGAGATCCAGCTGTTGGGGTGAGTACTCCCTCTCAAAAGCGGGCATTACTTCTGCGCTAAGATTGTCAGT
TTCCAAAAACGAGGAGGATTTGATATTCACCTGGCCCGATCTGGCCATACACTTGAGTGACAATGACATC
CACTTTGCCTTTCTCTCCACAGGTGTCCACTCCCAGGTCCAAGTTTGCCACCATGGAGTTTCAGACCCAG
GTACTCATGTCCCTGCTGCTCTGCATGTCTGGTGCGGCCGCCTACATCAACGAGAACAACTTCATCCGGA
ACGAGCTGATCAATGAGAAGAACCACAACCTGAGAAACGGCGCCATGTACAACAACGACAAGATCCTGAG
CAAGAACGAGGTGGACACCAACATCGAGAGCAACGAGAACTCCATCCACGAGAGCGGCCACAAGATCGAC
GGCGAGGAAGTGCTGAAGGCCAACGTGGACGACATCACCTACAAGAAAAAGAACGTGGATGACAGCGAGA
TCCCCTTCAGCGGCTACGACATCCAGGCCACCTACCAGTTCCCTAGCACCAGCGGCGGCAACAACGTGAT
CCCCC
