>Addgene plasmid #47732 | MSP6-bio | addgene partial sequence | sequence record 71488 | EBVori-F
AGAACCCCTTTGTGTTTGGTCCCCCCCCGTGTCACATGTGGAACAGGGCCCAGTTGGCAAGTTGTACCAA
CCAACTGAAGGGATTACATGCACTGCCCCGCGAAGAAGGGGCAGAGATGTCGTAGTCAGGTTTAGTTCGT
CCGGGGCGGGGATCGATCCTCTAGCTAGAGATCTCCGAGGGATCTCGACCAAATGATTTGCCCTCCCATA
TGTCCTTCCGAGTGAGAGACACAAAAAATTCCAACACACTATTGCAATGAAAATAAATTTCCTTTATTAG
CCAGAGGTCGAGGTCGGGGGATCCTTAATTAATCACGTGTCTAGACTTAACGATGATTCCACACCATTTT
CTGTGCATCCAGAATATGATGCAGTGATCCGGAATTCAACCCTTTGGATAAAACCTGGATCTTGGAGTCC
ATCTTGACCTCTTCACCTTCACTCAGTAGACATTGCCACACCCCTGCTTCAGGGGCCTGCACTTGAATCA
CTTTCTCCTGCCTGGAGACCCTGGCCTCCTGATTCTCCTGCTTCAAGATCAGTCTCATCTTGGGTGAGGT
GGGTCCCATCACCTCACAGGTCAAAGTGTTGCTGTCGGGCTGAGTCACTTTCATCACCACCAGGTTCACT
TCCTGATACAGTATCCCTCTGTCCAGAGTCAGGGTCAGGTTGCCAGAACCAGCAAACTGAAGGGAGACCT
GGGGTATCTGAAGGGTGAGTGGGAGCGTTTCGGACAGCTGGAACTTGGGGTTGCTAGTAGACTTCTGCAC
AGACACCTTTTGGTTCTTTAGGGAGAAGGTGATCCAGGACTGGGAAGAAGGAGCCTTCTCTGCCTTCCAT
CTCAACTCTCCCTGCAGGCTTTCCTCTCCAAGGTTGAGTGGGAAGGAGAACTCCGCTGACTCCCCCTCAC
TCTTATAGGCCGTGATGGA
