>Addgene plasmid #47732 | MSP6-bio | addgene partial sequence | sequence record 72109 | rCd4-R 5'-TCCCTGCAGGCTTTCCTCTCCAAGGTTGAG-3'
CCTCACTCTTATAGGCCGTGATGGAGGTCGACGGCGCGCCGTTGTTGGAGAACAGGTGGATCATTTCCTG
CACCAGGTTGTTGATGGTGCTGTCGATCTCGTTCTTCTCGTTGAACAGGCCCACGAGGGTTTTCACGATG
TTCTCGGCGGTTTTCTTTGTCTCGTCGTTCTTCTTGTTCTTGTTGCTGATCAGGTTCTGGGCGTTGATGT
CGCTGGGGCTGCTGTACTTCTGTTCCTCTTTCACTTCGTTGGTGATCTCGTTGTCGGGTTTCTTCTCTTC
TTTTTTTTCCTCTTTCTTTTCCTCTTCTTCTTTCTTTTCTTCCTCTTCCTCTTTTTCCTCCACGCTCTCT
TCGTCGATGTCGTCCTCTTCGTTTTCCTCGATTTCCTCGTTGTTGTCGTCCTCGGTTTCCAGGTTCTCGG
TTTCGGTTTCCTCGTCCTCATCCTCGTCCTTGTTATCTTCCTGGGGGTCCTCGATGACCTGTTCGTTCTC
GTCGGGGATGTTGTTCCGGTCCCAGCTAGGGATCTTGATCTGTTCCAGCAGATACTCGGTTTTCTTGTCC
TCAGCGGCGCCATTCTGAGGAGCGCCCCCTCCAAACTCCCAGCCCAGGATGTTGTTGTTCAGGGAGGTGG
TGGCGCTGTTGCTGTGGGAGGTGGGGTTCTTGTTTGTCTCGCTGTTGGCCTGCACCACCTGGGCGATATT
CTCGGTGGCGCCGGTCAGTCCGTTGGCGCCCTTCTGGATGCCGCTGATGCTGGTCACGGTGTACTGGTTC
TCGCCGCTCTGCTTGATGGGCAGGGGGATCACGTTGTTGCCGCCGCTGGTGCTAGGGAACTGGTAGGTGG
CCTGGATGTCGTA
